Addgene plasmid #119045: pBAD-MTX-u36_Snifit
Purpose: Plasmid encoding the bacterial expression of the Snifit-MTX with unnatural amino-acid at the position 36 (FRET semi-synthetic biosensor)
Depositing lab: Kai Johnsson. Depositing organization: Swiss Federal Institute of Technology (EPFL). Publication: A General Strategy for the Semisynthesis of Ratiometric Fluorescent Sensor Proteins with Increased Dynamic Range. Xue L, Prifti E, Johnsson K. J Am Chem Soc. 2016 Apr 27;138(16):5258-61. doi: 10.1021/jacs.6b03034. Epub 2016 Apr 15. PubMed 27071001.
Backbone
  Vector backbone: pBAD
  Backbone manufacturer: ThermoFisher Scientific
  Backbone size w/o insert (bp): 4100
  Total vector size (bp): 5216
  Vector type: Bacterial Expression
Growth in bacteria
  Bacterial resistance: Ampicillin, 100 μg/mL
  Growth temperature: 37°C
  Growth strain: DH5alpha
  Copy number: High Copy
Gene/Insert
  Gene/Insert name: MTX-u36_Snifit (alt name: SNAP_Pro30_DHFRun36 R44L H45Q)
  Species: Synthetic
  Insert size (bp): 1251
  Mutation: 36TAG R44L H45Q
  Promoter: pBAD
  Tag / fusion protein: Strep-tag (N terminal on insert); His-tag (C terminal on insert)
  Cloning method: Gibson Cloning
  Sequencing primers: 5′ pBAD_FP; 3′ pTI2-1-2
Terms and licenses: Academic/Nonprofit Terms; Industry Terms: Not Available to Industry
How to cite: pBAD-MTX-u36_Snifit was a gift from Kai Johnsson (Addgene plasmid # 119045 ; http://n2t.net/addgene:119045 ; RRID:Addgene_119045)
