[The description below was written by a language model from this plasmid's Addgene catalogue record and pLannotate feature annotations shown in this document.]
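Description:
pBAD-MTX-u36_Snifit is a bacterial expression plasmid of about 5.2 kb built on the pBAD backbone, used to produce the protein component of a semi-synthetic FRET biosensor (a Snifit) for methotrexate. It replicates in E. coli from a high-copy ColE1/pMB1-type origin, with a pBR322 bom region and only a remnant of rop, and is selected with ampicillin through the β-lactamase gene. Expression is driven by the araBAD promoter, with the divergently transcribed araC regulator carried on the plasmid, so transcription is induced by L-arabinose. The rrnB T1 and T2 terminators lie downstream of the insert.

The synthetic insert of roughly 1.25 kb encodes a single fusion protein. It begins with an N-terminal Strep-tag II, followed by SNAP-tag, which the annotation software detects as a fragment of human MGMT, the protein from which SNAP-tag was engineered. According to the alternative insert name, a 30-proline linker then connects this to E. coli dihydrofolate reductase, the methotrexate-binding module. The record lists a C-terminal His-tag, although it is not annotated in either feature table. DHFR carries the R44L and H45Q substitutions and an amber (TAG) codon at position 36, which allows site-specific incorporation of an unnatural amino acid. Full-length protein would therefore require an orthogonal suppressor tRNA/synthetase pair, which is not annotated on this plasmid. The record does not give the labelling scheme, but in this type of design the SNAP-tag and the unnatural residue serve as two separate attachment sites for synthetic fluorophores and a tethered ligand, giving a ratiometric readout when the analyte displaces the ligand. The two tags would permit sequential affinity purification of the full-length product. The two sequence records differ by one nucleotide in length and show the same features from different start points.
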