Features (pLannotate 1.2.2; 13 found; start..end, strand, type, name):
     34..61      +  terminator     rrnB T2 terminator: transcription terminator T2 from the E. coli rrnB gene
     81..172     +  promoter       AmpR promoter: bla
    173..1033    +  CDS            AmpR: β-lactamase; bla; confers resistance to ampicillin, carbenicillin, and related antibiotics
   1204..1792    +  rep_origin     ori: high-copy-number ColE1/pMB1/pBR322/pUC origin of replication
   1978..2118    -  misc_feature   bom: basis of mobility region from pBR322
   2220..2260    -  CDS            rop (fragment): Rop protein, which maintains plasmids at low copy number; rop
   2382..3260    -  CDS            araC: L-arabinose regulatory protein; araC
   3287..3571    +  promoter       araBAD promoter: araBAD; promoter of the L-arabinose operon of E. coli; the araC regulatory gene is transcribed in the opposite direction (Guzman et al., 1995)
   3614..3637    +  CDS            Strep-Tag II: peptide that binds Strep-Tactin®, an engineered form of streptavidin
   3668..4213    +  CDS            MGMT (fragment): MGMT_HUMAN - Experimental evidence at protein level: Swiss-Prot protein existence level 1. Involved in the cellular defense against the biological effects of O6-methylguanine (O6-MeG) and O4-methylthymine (O4-MeT) in DNA. Repairs the methylated nucleobase in DNA by stoichiometrically transferring the methyl group to a cysteine residue in the enzyme. This is a suicide reaction: the enzyme is irreversibly inactivated. From Homo sapiens (Human).
   4319..4795    +  CDS            ecDHFR: E. coli dihydrofolate reductase; folA
   4953..5068    +  ncRNA          5S rRNA: Accession: RF00001 - 5S ribosomal RNA
   5072..5158    +  terminator     rrnB T1 terminator: Escherichia coli rrnB; transcription terminator T1 from the E. coli rrnB gene
>Addgene plasmid #119045 | pBAD-MTX-u36_Snifit | depositor full sequence | sequence record 225097 | pBAD-MTX-u36_Snifit sequence 5216 bps
GCCCGCCATAAACTGCCAGGCATCAAATTAAGCAGAAGGCCATCCTGACGGATGGCCTTTTTGCGTTTCT
ACAAACTCTTTTTGTTTATTTTTCTAAATACATTCAAATATGTATCCGCTCATGAGACAATAACCCTGAT
AAATGCTTCAATAATATTGAAAAAGGAAGAGTATGAGTATTCAACATTTCCGTGTCGCCCTTATTCCCTT
TTTTGCGGCATTTTGCCTTCCTGTTTTTGCTCACCCAGAAACGCTGGTGAAAGTAAAAGATGCTGAAGAT
CAGTTGGGTGCACGAGTGGGTTACATCGAACTGGATCTCAACAGCGGTAAGATCCTTGAGAGTTTTCGCC
CCGAAGAACGTTTTCCAATGATGAGCACTTTTAAAGTTCTGCTATGTGGCGCGGTATTATCCCGTGTTGA
CGCCGGGCAAGAGCAACTCGGTCGCCGCATACACTATTCTCAGAATGACTTGGTTGAGTACTCACCAGTC
ACAGAAAAGCATCTTACGGATGGCATGACAGTAAGAGAATTATGCAGTGCTGCCATAACCATGAGTGATA
ACACTGCGGCCAACTTACTTCTGACAACGATCGGAGGACCGAAGGAGCTAACCGCTTTTTTGCACAACAT
GGGGGATCATGTAACTCGCCTTGATCGTTGGGAACCGGAGCTGAATGAAGCCATACCAAACGACGAGCGT
GACACCACGATGCCTGTAGCAATGGCAACAACGTTGCGCAAACTATTAACTGGCGAACTACTTACTCTAG
CTTCCCGGCAACAATTAATAGACTGGATGGAGGCGGATAAAGTTGCAGGACCACTTCTGCGCTCGGCCCT
TCCGGCTGGCTGGTTTATTGCTGATAAATCTGGAGCCGGTGAGCGTGGGTCTCGCGGTATCATTGCAGCA
CTGGGGCCAGATGGTAAGCCCTCCCGTATCGTAGTTATCTACACGACGGGGAGTCAGGCAACTATGGATG
AACGAAATAGACAGATCGCTGAGATAGGTGCCTCACTGATTAAGCATTGGTAACTGTCAGACCAAGTTTA
CTCATATATACTTTAGATTGATTTAAAACTTCATTTTTAATTTAAAAGGATCTAGGTGAAGATCCTTTTT
GATAATCTCATGACCAAAATCCCTTAACGTGAGTTTTCGTTCCACTGAGCGTCAGACCCCGTAGAAAAGA
TCAAAGGATCTTCTTGAGATCCTTTTTTTCTGCGCGTAATCTGCTGCTTGCAAACAAAAAAACCACCGCT
ACCAGCGGTGGTTTGTTTGCCGGATCAAGAGCTACCAACTCTTTTTCCGAAGGTAACTGGCTTCAGCAGA
GCGCAGATACCAAATACTGTCCTTCTAGTGTAGCCGTAGTTAGGCCACCACTTCAAGAACTCTGTAGCAC
CGCCTACATACCTCGCTCTGCTAATCCTGTTACCAGTGGCTGCTGCCAGTGGCGATAAGTCGTGTCTTAC
CGGGTTGGACTCAAGACGATAGTTACCGGATAAGGCGCAGCGGTCGGGCTGAACGGGGGGTTCGTGCACA
CAGCCCAGCTTGGAGCGAACGACCTACACCGAACTGAGATACCTACAGCGTGAGCTATGAGAAAGCGCCA
CGCTTCCCGAAGGGAGAAAGGCGGACAGGTATCCGGTAAGCGGCAGGGTCGGAACAGGAGAGCGCACGAG
GGAGCTTCCAGGGGGAAACGCCTGGTATCTTTATAGTCCTGTCGGGTTTCGCCACCTCTGACTTGAGCGT
CGATTTTTGTGATGCTCGTCAGGGGGGCGGAGCCTATGGAAAAACGCCAGCAACGCGGCCTTTTTACGGT
TCCTGGCCTTTTGCTGGCCTTTTGCTCACATGTTCTTTCCTGCGTTATCCCCTGATTCTGTGGATAACCG
TATTACCGCCTTTGAGTGAGCTGATACCGCTCGCCGCAGCCGAACGACCGAGCGCAGCGAGTCAGTGAGC
GAGGAAGCGGAAGAGCGCCTGATGCGGTATTTTCTCCTTACGCATCTGTGCGGTATTTCACACCGCATAT
GGTGCACTCTCAGTACAATCTGCTCTGATGCCGCATAGTTAAGCCAGTATACACTCCGCTATCGCTACGT
GACTGGGTCATGGCTGCGCCCCGACACCCGCCAACACCCGCTGACGCGCCCTGACGGGCTTGTCTGCTCC
CGGCATCCGCTTACAGACAAGCTGTGACCGTCTCCGGGAGCTGCATGTGTCAGAGGTTTTCACCGTCATC
ACCGAAACGCGCGAGGCAGCAGATCAATTCGCGCGCGAAGGCGAAGCGGCATGCATAATGTGCCTGTCAA
ATGGACGAAGCAGGGATTCTGCAAACCCTATGCTACTCCGTCAAGCCGTCAATTGTCTGATTCGTTACCA
ATTATGACAACTTGACGGCTACATCATTCACTTTTTCTTCACAACCGGCACGGAACTCGCTCGGGCTGGC
CCCGGTGCATTTTTTAAATACCCGCGAGAAATAGAGTTGATCGTCAAAACCAACATTGCGACCGACGGTG
GCGATAGGCATCCGGGTGGTGCTCAAAAGCAGCTTCGCCTGGCTGATACGTTGGTCCTCGCGCCAGCTTA
AGACGCTAATCCCTAACTGCTGGCGGAAAAGATGTGACAGACGCGACGGCGACAAGCAAACATGCTGTGC
GACGCTGGCGATATCAAAATTGCTGTCTGCCAGGTGATCGCTGATGTACTGACAAGCCTCGCGTACCCGA
TTATCCATCGGTGGATGGAGCGACTCGTTAATCGCTTCCATGCGCCGCAGTAACAATTGCTCAAGCAGAT
TTATCGCCAGCAGCTCCGAATAGCGCCCTTCCCCTTGCCCGGCGTTAATGATTTGCCCAAACAGGTCGCT
GAAATGCGGCTGGTGCGCTTCATCCGGGCGAAAGAACCCCGTATTGGCAAATATTGACGGCCAGTTAAGC
CATTCATGCCAGTAGGCGCGCGGACGAAAGTAAACCCACTGGTGATACCATTCGCGAGCCTCCGGATGAC
GACCGTAGTGATGAATCTCTCCTGGCGGGAACAGCAAAATATCACCCGGTCGGCAAACAAATTCTCGTCC
CTGATTTTTCACCACCCCCTGACCGCGAATGGTGAGATTGAGAATATAACCTTTCATTCCCAGCGGTCGG
TCGATAAAAAAATCGAGATAACCGTTGGCCTCAATCGGCGTTAAACCCGCCACCAGATGGGCATTAAACG
AGTATCCCGGCAGCAGGGGATCATTTTGCGCTTCAGCCATACTTTTCATACTCCCGCCATTCAGAGAAGA
AACCAATTGTCCATATTGCATCAGACATTGCCGTCACTGCGTCTTTTACTGGCTCTTCTCGCTAACCAAA
CCGGTAACCCCGCTTATTAAAAGCATTCTGTAACAAAGCGGGACCAAAGCCATGACAAAAACGCGTAACA
AAAGTGTCTATAATCACGGCAGAAAAGTCCACATTGATTATTTGCACGGCGTCACACTTTGCTATGCCAT
AGCATTTTTATCCATAAGATTAGCGGATCCTACCTGACGCTTTTTATCGCAACTCTCTACTGTTTCTCCA
TACCCGTTTTTTGGGCTAACAGGAGGAATTAACCATGGCAAGCTGGAGCCACCCGCAGTTCGAAAAGGGT
GCAGATGACGACGACAAGGTACCGCATATGGATAAAGACTGCGAAATGAAACGCACTACCCTGGACAGCC
CGCTGGGTAAACTGGAACTGAGCGGTTGCGAGCAGGGCCTGCACGAAATCATTTTCCTGGGCAAAGGTAC
GAGCGCTGCGGATGCGGTCGAAGTACCGGCTCCGGCTGCGGTTCTGGGTGGCCCGGAGCCGCTGATGCAG
GCTACCGCATGGCTGAACGCATATTTTCACCAGCCAGAGGCGATTGAAGAGTTCCCTGTACCGGCCCTGC
ATCACCCGGTATTTCAGCAGGAATCCTTTACCCGTCAGGTACTGTGGAAACTGCTGAAAGTAGTGAAATT
CGGCGAGGTGATCTCCTATTCCCATCTGGCGGCGCTGGCTGGCAACCCAGCGGCAACTGCGGCGGTGAAA
ACCGCTCTGTCTGGTAATCCGGTGCCAATTCTGATCCCGTGCCACCGTGTGGTTCAGGGCGACCTGGACG
TAGGTGGCTACGAAGGCGGCCTGGCTGTGAAAGAATGGCTGCTGGCGCACGAAGGTCACCGTCTGGGTAA
ACCAGGCCTGGGCGAATTCCCTCCTCCTCCGCCACCGCCACCACCGCCGCCGCCGCCACCACCACCTCCT
CCGCCTCCTCCACCACCACCGCCACCGCCTCCACCACCTGGCGGCCGCATGATCAGTCTGATTGCGGCGT
TAGCGGTAGATCGCGTTATCGGCATGGAAAACGCCATGCCGTGGAACCTGCCTGCCGATCTCGCCTGGTT
TAAACGCAACACCTAGAATAAACCCGTGATTATGGGCCTCCAAACCTGGGAATCAATCGGTCGTCCGTTG
CCAGGACGCAAAAATATTATCCTCAGCAGTCAACCGGGTACGGACGATCGCGTAACGTGGGTGAAGTCGG
TGGATGAAGCCATCGCGGCGTGTGGTGACGTACCAGAAATCATGGTGATTGGCGGCGGTCGCGTTTATGA
ACAGTTCTTGCCAAAAGCGCAAAAACTGTATCTGACGCATATCGACGCAGAAGTGGAAGGCGACACCCAT
TTCCCGGATTACGAGCCGGATGACTGGGAATCGGTATTCAGCGAATTCCACGATGCTGATGCGCAGAACT
CTCACAGCTATTGCTTTGAGATTCTGGAGCGGCGGGGAGCTCCGGGCTTCTCCTCAATTTCCGCTCATCA
CCACCATCATCACCATCACCACCACTAACTCGAGAGCTTGGCTGTTTTGGCGGATGAGAGAAGATTTTCA
GCCTGATACAGATTAAATCAGAACGCAGAAGCGGTCTGATAAAACAGAATTTGCCTGGCGGCAGTAGCGC
GGTGGTCCCACCTGACCCCATGCCGAACTCAGAAGTGAAACGCCGTAGCGCCGATGGTAGTGTGGGGTCT
CCCCATGCGAGAGTAGGGAACTGCCAGGCATCAAATAAAACGAAAGGCTCAGTCGAAAGACTGGGCCTTT
CGTTTTATCTGTTGTTTGTCGGTGAACGCTCTCCTGAGTAGGACAAATCCGCCGGGAGCGGATTTGAACG
TTGCGAAGCAACGGCCCGGAGGGTGGCGGGCAGGAC
