Features (pLannotate 1.2.2; 13 found; start..end, strand, type, name):
      1..285     +  promoter       araBAD promoter: araBAD; promoter of the L-arabinose operon of E. coli; the araC regulatory gene is transcribed in the opposite direction (Guzman et al., 1995)
    328..351     +  CDS            Strep-Tag II: peptide that binds Strep-Tactin®, an engineered form of streptavidin
    382..927     +  CDS            MGMT (fragment): MGMT_HUMAN - Experimental evidence at protein level: Swiss-Prot protein existence level 1. Involved in the cellular defense against the biological effects of O6-methylguanine (O6-MeG) and O4-methylthymine (O4-MeT) in DNA. Repairs the methylated nucleobase in DNA by stoichiometrically transferring the methyl group to a cysteine residue in the enzyme. This is a suicide reaction: the enzyme is irreversibly inactivated. From Homo sapiens (Human).
   1033..1509    +  CDS            ecDHFR: E. coli dihydrofolate reductase; folA
   1667..1782    +  ncRNA          5S rRNA: Accession: RF00001 - 5S ribosomal RNA
   1786..1872    +  terminator     rrnB T1 terminator: Escherichia coli rrnB; transcription terminator T1 from the E. coli rrnB gene
   1964..1991    +  terminator     rrnB T2 terminator: transcription terminator T2 from the E. coli rrnB gene
   2010..2101    +  promoter       AmpR promoter: bla
   2102..2962    +  CDS            AmpR: β-lactamase; bla; confers resistance to ampicillin, carbenicillin, and related antibiotics
   3133..3721    +  rep_origin     ori: high-copy-number ColE1/pMB1/pBR322/pUC origin of replication
   3907..4047    -  misc_feature   bom: basis of mobility region from pBR322
   4149..4189    -  CDS            rop (fragment): Rop protein, which maintains plasmids at low copy number; rop
   4311..5189    -  CDS            araC: L-arabinose regulatory protein; araC
>Addgene plasmid #119045 | pBAD-MTX-u36_Snifit | addgene full sequence | sequence record 229505 | Addgene NGS Result
AAGAAACCAATTGTCCATATTGCATCAGACATTGCCGTCACTGCGTCTTTTACTGGCTCTTCTCGCTAAC
CAAACCGGTAACCCCGCTTATTAAAAGCATTCTGTAACAAAGCGGGACCAAAGCCATGACAAAAACGCGT
AACAAAAGTGTCTATAATCACGGCAGAAAAGTCCACATTGATTATTTGCACGGCGTCACACTTTGCTATG
CCATAGCATTTTTATCCATAAGATTAGCGGATCCTACCTGACGCTTTTTATCGCAACTCTCTACTGTTTC
TCCATACCCGTTTTTTGGGCTAACAGGAGGAATTAACCATGGCAAGCTGGAGCCACCCGCAGTTCGAAAA
GGGTGCAGATGACGACGACAAGGTACCGCATATGGATAAAGACTGCGAAATGAAACGCACTACCCTGGAC
AGCCCGCTGGGTAAACTGGAACTGAGCGGTTGCGAGCAGGGCCTGCACGAAATCATTTTCCTGGGCAAAG
GTACGAGCGCTGCGGATGCGGTCGAAGTACCGGCTCCGGCTGCGGTTCTGGGTGGCCCGGAGCCGCTGAT
GCAGGCTACCGCATGGCTGAACGCATATTTTCACCAGCCAGAGGCGATTGAAGAGTTCCCTGTACCGGCC
CTGCATCACCCGGTATTTCAGCAGGAATCCTTTACCCGTCAGGTACTGTGGAAACTGCTGAAAGTAGTGA
AATTCGGCGAGGTGATCTCCTATTCCCATCTGGCGGCGCTGGCTGGCAACCCAGCGGCAACTGCGGCGGT
GAAAACCGCTCTGTCTGGTAATCCGGTGCCAATTCTGATCCCGTGCCACCGTGTGGTTCAGGGCGACCTG
GACGTAGGTGGCTACGAAGGCGGCCTGGCTGTGAAAGAATGGCTGCTGGCGCACGAAGGTCACCGTCTGG
GTAAACCAGGCCTGGGCGAATTCCCTCCTCCTCCGCCACCGCCACCACCGCCGCCGCCGCCACCACCACC
TCCTCCGCCTCCTCCACCACCACCGCCACCGCCTCCACCACCTGGCGGCCGCATGATCAGTCTGATTGCG
GCGTTAGCGGTAGATCGCGTTATCGGCATGGAAAACGCCATGCCGTGGAACCTGCCTGCCGATCTCGCCT
GGTTTAAACGCAACACCTAGAATAAACCCGTGATTATGGGCCTCCAAACCTGGGAATCAATCGGTCGTCC
GTTGCCAGGACGCAAAAATATTATCCTCAGCAGTCAACCGGGTACGGACGATCGCGTAACGTGGGTGAAG
TCGGTGGATGAAGCCATCGCGGCGTGTGGTGACGTACCAGAAATCATGGTGATTGGCGGCGGTCGCGTTT
ATGAACAGTTCTTGCCAAAAGCGCAAAAACTGTATCTGACGCATATCGACGCAGAAGTGGAAGGCGACAC
CCATTTCCCGGATTACGAGCCGGATGACTGGGAATCGGTATTCAGCGAATTCCACGATGCTGATGCGCAG
AACTCTCACAGCTATTGCTTTGAGATTCTGGAGCGGCGGGGAGCTCCGGGCTTCTCCTCAATTTCCGCTC
ATCACCACCATCATCACCATCACCACCACTAACTCGAGAGCTTGGCTGTTTTGGCGGATGAGAGAAGATT
TTCAGCCTGATACAGATTAAATCAGAACGCAGAAGCGGTCTGATAAAACAGAATTTGCCTGGCGGCAGTA
GCGCGGTGGTCCCACCTGACCCCATGCCGAACTCAGAAGTGAAACGCCGTAGCGCCGATGGTAGTGTGGG
GTCTCCCCATGCGAGAGTAGGGAACTGCCAGGCATCAAATAAAACGAAAGGCTCAGTCGAAAGACTGGGC
CTTTCGTTTTATCTGTTGTTTGTCGGTGAACGCTCTCCTGAGTAGGACAAATCCGCCGGGAGCGGATTTG
AACGTTGCGAAGCAACGGCCCGGAGGGTGGCGGGCAGGACGCCCGCCATAAACTGCCAGGCATCAAATTA
AGCAGAAGGCCATCCTGACGGATGGCCTTTTTGCGTTTCTACAAACTCTTTTGTTTATTTTTCTAAATAC
ATTCAAATATGTATCCGCTCATGAGACAATAACCCTGATAAATGCTTCAATAATATTGAAAAAGGAAGAG
TATGAGTATTCAACATTTCCGTGTCGCCCTTATTCCCTTTTTTGCGGCATTTTGCCTTCCTGTTTTTGCT
CACCCAGAAACGCTGGTGAAAGTAAAAGATGCTGAAGATCAGTTGGGTGCACGAGTGGGTTACATCGAAC
TGGATCTCAACAGCGGTAAGATCCTTGAGAGTTTTCGCCCCGAAGAACGTTTTCCAATGATGAGCACTTT
TAAAGTTCTGCTATGTGGCGCGGTATTATCCCGTGTTGACGCCGGGCAAGAGCAACTCGGTCGCCGCATA
CACTATTCTCAGAATGACTTGGTTGAGTACTCACCAGTCACAGAAAAGCATCTTACGGATGGCATGACAG
TAAGAGAATTATGCAGTGCTGCCATAACCATGAGTGATAACACTGCGGCCAACTTACTTCTGACAACGAT
CGGAGGACCGAAGGAGCTAACCGCTTTTTTGCACAACATGGGGGATCATGTAACTCGCCTTGATCGTTGG
GAACCGGAGCTGAATGAAGCCATACCAAACGACGAGCGTGACACCACGATGCCTGTAGCAATGGCAACAA
CGTTGCGCAAACTATTAACTGGCGAACTACTTACTCTAGCTTCCCGGCAACAATTAATAGACTGGATGGA
GGCGGATAAAGTTGCAGGACCACTTCTGCGCTCGGCCCTTCCGGCTGGCTGGTTTATTGCTGATAAATCT
GGAGCCGGTGAGCGTGGGTCTCGCGGTATCATTGCAGCACTGGGGCCAGATGGTAAGCCCTCCCGTATCG
TAGTTATCTACACGACGGGGAGTCAGGCAACTATGGATGAACGAAATAGACAGATCGCTGAGATAGGTGC
CTCACTGATTAAGCATTGGTAACTGTCAGACCAAGTTTACTCATATATACTTTAGATTGATTTAAAACTT
CATTTTTAATTTAAAAGGATCTAGGTGAAGATCCTTTTTGATAATCTCATGACCAAAATCCCTTAACGTG
AGTTTTCGTTCCACTGAGCGTCAGACCCCGTAGAAAAGATCAAAGGATCTTCTTGAGATCCTTTTTTTCT
GCGCGTAATCTGCTGCTTGCAAACAAAAAAACCACCGCTACCAGCGGTGGTTTGTTTGCCGGATCAAGAG
CTACCAACTCTTTTTCCGAAGGTAACTGGCTTCAGCAGAGCGCAGATACCAAATACTGTCCTTCTAGTGT
AGCCGTAGTTAGGCCACCACTTCAAGAACTCTGTAGCACCGCCTACATACCTCGCTCTGCTAATCCTGTT
ACCAGTGGCTGCTGCCAGTGGCGATAAGTCGTGTCTTACCGGGTTGGACTCAAGACGATAGTTACCGGAT
AAGGCGCAGCGGTCGGGCTGAACGGGGGGTTCGTGCACACAGCCCAGCTTGGAGCGAACGACCTACACCG
AACTGAGATACCTACAGCGTGAGCTATGAGAAAGCGCCACGCTTCCCGAAGGGAGAAAGGCGGACAGGTA
TCCGGTAAGCGGCAGGGTCGGAACAGGAGAGCGCACGAGGGAGCTTCCAGGGGGAAACGCCTGGTATCTT
TATAGTCCTGTCGGGTTTCGCCACCTCTGACTTGAGCGTCGATTTTTGTGATGCTCGTCAGGGGGGCGGA
GCCTATGGAAAAACGCCAGCAACGCGGCCTTTTTACGGTTCCTGGCCTTTTGCTGGCCTTTTGCTCACAT
GTTCTTTCCTGCGTTATCCCCTGATTCTGTGGATAACCGTATTACCGCCTTTGAGTGAGCTGATACCGCT
CGCCGCAGCCGAACGACCGAGCGCAGCGAGTCAGTGAGCGAGGAAGCGGAAGAGCGCCTGATGCGGTATT
TTCTCCTTACGCATCTGTGCGGTATTTCACACCGCATATGGTGCACTCTCAGTACAATCTGCTCTGATGC
CGCATAGTTAAGCCAGTATACACTCCGCTATCGCTACGTGACTGGGTCATGGCTGCGCCCCGACACCCGC
CAACACCCGCTGACGCGCCCTGACGGGCTTGTCTGCTCCCGGCATCCGCTTACAGACAAGCTGTGACCGT
CTCCGGGAGCTGCATGTGTCAGAGGTTTTCACCGTCATCACCGAAACGCGCGAGGCAGCAGATCAATTCG
CGCGCGAAGGCGAAGCGGCATGCATAATGTGCCTGTCAAATGGACGAAGCAGGGATTCTGCAAACCCTAT
GCTACTCCGTCAAGCCGTCAATTGTCTGATTCGTTACCAATTATGACAACTTGACGGCTACATCATTCAC
TTTTTCTTCACAACCGGCACGGAACTCGCTCGGGCTGGCCCCGGTGCATTTTTTAAATACCCGCGAGAAA
TAGAGTTGATCGTCAAAACCAACATTGCGACCGACGGTGGCGATAGGCATCCGGGTGGTGCTCAAAAGCA
GCTTCGCCTGGCTGATACGTTGGTCCTCGCGCCAGCTTAAGACGCTAATCCCTAACTGCTGGCGGAAAAG
ATGTGACAGACGCGACGGCGACAAGCAAACATGCTGTGCGACGCTGGCGATATCAAAATTGCTGTCTGCC
AGGTGATCGCTGATGTACTGACAAGCCTCGCGTACCCGATTATCCATCGGTGGATGGAGCGACTCGTTAA
TCGCTTCCATGCGCCGCAGTAACAATTGCTCAAGCAGATTTATCGCCAGCAGCTCCGAATAGCGCCCTTC
CCCTTGCCCGGCGTTAATGATTTGCCCAAACAGGTCGCTGAAATGCGGCTGGTGCGCTTCATCCGGGCGA
AAGAACCCCGTATTGGCAAATATTGACGGCCAGTTAAGCCATTCATGCCAGTAGGCGCGCGGACGAAAGT
AAACCCACTGGTGATACCATTCGCGAGCCTCCGGATGACGACCGTAGTGATGAATCTCTCCTGGCGGGAA
CAGCAAAATATCACCCGGTCGGCAAACAAATTCTCGTCCCTGATTTTTCACCACCCCCTGACCGCGAATG
GTGAGATTGAGAATATAACCTTTCATTCCCAGCGGTCGGTCGATAAAAAAATCGAGATAACCGTTGGCCT
CAATCGGCGTTAAACCCGCCACCAGATGGGCATTAAACGAGTATCCCGGCAGCAGGGGATCATTTTGCGC
TTCAGCCATACTTTTCATACTCCCGCCATTCAGAG
